>Addgene plasmid #27705 | CAV1-mCherry | depositor full sequence | sequence record 13009 | Author sequence
TAGTTATTAATAGTAATCAATTACGGGGTCATTAGTTCATAGCCCATATATGGAGTTCCGCGTTACATAA
CTTACGGTAAATGGCCCGCCTGGCTGACCGCCCAACGACCCCCGCCCATTGACGTCAATAATGACGTATG
TTCCCATAGTAACGCCAATAGGGACTTTCCATTGACGTCAATGGGTGGAGTATTTACGGTAAACTGCCCA
CTTGGCAGTACATCAAGTGTATCATATGCCAAGTACGCCCCCTATTGACGTCAATGACGGTAAATGGCCC
GCCTGGCATTATGCCCAGTACATGACCTTATGGGACTTTCCTACTTGGCAGTACATCTACGTATTAGTCA
TCGCTATTACCATGGTGATGCGGTTTTGGCAGTACATCAATGGGCGTGGATAGCGGTTTGACTCACGGGG
ATTTCCAAGTCTCCACCCCATTGACGTCAATGGGAGTTTGTTTTGGCACCAAAATCAACGGGACTTTCCA
AAATGTCGTAACAACTCCGCCCCATTGACGCAAATGGGCGGTAGGCGTGTACGGTGGGAGGTCTATATAA
GCAGAGCTGGTTTAGTGAACCGTCAGATCCGCTAGCGCTACCGGACTCAGATCTCGAGCTCAAGCTTCGA
ATTCGGCACGAGCTTCACCCAGCCACCGGCCAGCATGTCTGGGGGCAAATACGTAGACTCCGAGGGGCAC
CTCTACACCGTTCCCATCCGGGAGCAGGGCAACATCTACAAGCCCAACAACAAGGCCATGGCGGAGGAGA
TGAGCGAGAAGCAGGTGTACGACGCGCACACCAAGGAAATCGACCTGGTCAACCGCGACCCCAAGCATCT
CAACGACGACGTGGTCAAGATTGATTTTGAAGATGTGATTGCAGAACCAGAAGGAACACACAGTTTTGAT
GGCATCTGGAAGGCCAGCTTCACCACCTTCACTGTGACAAAATACTGGTTTTACCGCTTGCTGTCTGCCC
TCTTTGGCATCCCAATGGCACTCATATGGGGCATTTACTTTGCCATTCTTTCTTTCCTGCACATCTGGGC
AGTTGTGCCGTGCATTAAGAGTTTCCTGATTGAGATTCAGTGCATCAGCCGTGTCTATTCCATCTACGTC
CACACCTTCTGTGACCCGTTCTTTGAGGCTGTTGGCAAAATATTCAGCAATATCCGCATCAACATGCAGA
AAGAAACACCGCGGGCCCGGGATCCACCGGTCGCCACCATGGTGAGCAAGGGCGAGGAGGATAACATGGC
CATCATCAAGGAGTTCATGCGCTTCAAGGTGCACATGGAGGGCTCCGTGAACGGCCACGAGTTCGAGATC
GAGGGCGAGGGCGAGGGCCGCCCCTACGAGGGCACCCAGACCGCCAAGCTGAAGGTGACCAAGGGTGGCC
CCCTGCCCTTCGCCTGGGACATCCTGTCCCCTCAGTTCATGTACGGCTCCAAGGCCTACGTGAAGCACCC
CGCCGACATCCCCGACTACTTGAAGCTGTCCTTCCCCGAGGGCTTCAAGTGGGAGCGCGTGATGAACTTC
GAGGACGGCGGCGTGGTGACCGTGACCCAGGACTCCTCCCTGCAGGACGGCGAGTTCATCTACAAGGTGA
AGCTGCGCGGCACCAACTTCCCCTCCGACGGCCCCGTAATGCAGAAGAAGACCATGGGCTGGGAGGCCTC
CTCCGAGCGGATGTACCCCGAGGACGGCGCCCTGAAGGGCGAGATCAAGCAGAGGCTGAAGCTGAAGGAC
GGCGGCCACTACGACGCTGAGGTCAAGACCACCTACAAGGCCAAGAAGCCCGTGCAGCTGCCCGGCGCCT
ACAACGTCAACATCAAGTTGGACATCACCTCCCACAACGAGGACTACACCATCGTGGAACAGTACGAACG
CGCCGAGGGCCGCCACTCCACCGGCGGCATGGACGAGCTGTACAAGTAAAGCGGCCGCGACTCTAGATCA
TAATCAGCCATACCACATTTGTAGAGGTTTTACTTGCTTTAAAAAACCTCCCACACCTCCCCCTGAACCT
GAAACATAAAATGAATGCAATTGTTGTTGTTAACTTGTTTATTGCAGCTTATAATGGTTACAAATAAAGC
AATAGCATCACAAATTTCACAAATAAAGCATTTTTTTCACTGCATTCTAGTTGTGGTTTGTCCAAACTCA
TCAATGTATCTTAAGGCGTAAATTGTAAGCGTTAATATTTTGTTAAAATTCGCGTTAAATTTTTGTTAAA
TCAGCTCATTTTTTAACCAATAGGCCGAAATCGGCAAAATCCCTTATAAATCAAAAGAATAGACCGAGAT
AGGGT
[37 nt withheld, positions 2316-2352]
AAAGAACGTGGACTCCAACGTCAAAGG
[49 nt withheld, positions 2380-2428]
T
[91 nt withheld, positions 2430-2520]
G
[124 nt withheld, positions 2522-2645]
CAGGTGGCACTTTTCGGGGAAATGTGCGCGGAACCCCTATTTGTTTATTTTTCTAAATACATTCAAATAT
GTATCCGCTCATGAGACAATAACCCTGATAAATGCTTCAATAATATTGAAAAAGGAAGAGTCCTGAGGCG
GAAAGAACCAGCTGTGGAATGTGTGTCAGTTAGGGTGTGGAAAGTCCCCAGGCTCCCCAGCAGGCAGAAG
TATGCAAAGCATGCATCTCAATTAGTCAGCAACCAGGTGTGGAAAGTCCCCAGGCTCCCCAGCAGGCAGA
AGTATGCAAAGCATGCATCTCAATTAGTCAGCAACCATAGTCCCGCCCCTAACTCCGCCCATCCCGCCCC
TAACTCCGCCCAGTTCCGCCCATTCTCCGCCCCATGGCTGACTAATTTTTTTTATTTATGCAGAGGCCGA
GGCCGCCTCGGCCTCTGAGCTATTCCAGAAGTAGTGAGGAGGCTTTTTTGGAGGCCTAGGCTTTTGCAAA
GATCGATCAAGAGACAGGATGAGGATCGTTTCGCATGATTGAACAAGATGGATTGCACGCAGGTTCTCCG
GCCGCTTGGGTGGAGAGGCTATTCGGCTATGACTGGGCACAACAGACAATCGGCTGCTCTGATGCCGCCG
TGTTCCGGCTGTCAGCGCAGGGGCGCCCGGTTCTTTTTGTCAAGACCGACCTGTCCGGTGCCCTGAATGA
ACTGCAAGACGAGGCAGCGCGGCTATCGTGGCTGGCCACGACGGGCGTTCCTTGCGCAGCTGTGCTCGAC
GTTGTCACTGAAGCGGGAAGGGACTGGCTGCTATTGGGCGAAGTGCCGGGGCAGGATCTCCTGTCATCTC
ACCTTGCTCCTGCCGAGAAAGTATCCATCATGGCTGATGCAATGCGGCGGCTGCATACGCTTGATCCGGC
TACCTGCCCATTCGACCACCAAGCGAAACATCGCATCGAGCGAGCACGTACTCGGATGGAAGCCGGTCTT
GTCGATCAGGATGATCTGGACGAAGAGCATCAGGGGCTCGCGCCAGCCGAACTGTTCGCCAGGCTCAAGG
CGAGCATGCCCGACGGCGAGGATCTCGTCGTGACCCATGGCGATGCCTGCTTGCCGAATATCATGGTGGA
AAATGGCCGCTTTTCTGGATTCATCGACTGTGGCCGGCTGGGTGTGGCGGACCGCTATCAGGACATAGCG
TTGGCTACCCGTGATATTGCTGAAGAGCTTGGCGGCGAATGGGCTGACCGCTTCCTCGTGCTTTACGGTA
TCGCCGCTCCCGATTCGCAGCGCATCGCCTTCTATCGCCTTCTTGACGAGTTCTTCTGAGCGGGACTCTG
GGGTTCGAAATGACCGACCAAGCGACGCCCAACCTGCCATCACGAGATTTCGATTCCACCGCCGCCTTCT
ATGAAAGGTTGGGCTTCGGAATCGTTTTCCGGGACGCCGGCTGGATGATCCTCCAGCGCGGGGATCTCAT
GCTGGAGTTCTTCGCCCACCCTAGGGGGAGGCTAACTGAAACACGGAAGGAGACAATACCGGAAGGAACC
CGCGCTATGACGGCAATAAAAAGACAGAATAAAACGCACGGTGTTGGGTCGTTTGTTCATAAACGCGGGG
TTCGGTCCCAGGGCTGGCACTCTGTCGATACCCCACCGAGACCCCATTGGGGCCAATACGCCCGCGTTTC
TTCCTTTTCCCCACCCCACCCCCCAAGTTCGGGTGAAGGCCCAGGGCTCGCAGCCAACGTCGGGGCGGCA
GGCCCTGCCATAGCCTCAGGTTACTCATATATACTTTAGATTGATTTAAAACTTCATTTTTAATTTAAAA
GGATCTAGGTGAAGATCCTTTTTGATAATCTCATGACCAAAATCCCTTAACGTGAGTTTTCGTTCCACTG
AGCGTCAGACCCCGTAGAAAAGATCAAAGGATCTTCTTGAGATCCTTTTTTTCTGCGCGTAATCTGCTGC
TTGCAAACAAAAAAACCACCGCTACCAGCGGTGGTTTGTTTGCCGGATCAAGAGCTACCAACTCTTTTTC
CGAAGGTAACTGGCTTCAGCAGAGCGCAGATACCAAATACTGTCCTTCTAGTGTAGCCGTAGTTAGGCCA
CCACTTCAAGAACTCTGTAGCACCGCCTACATACCTCGCTCTGCTAATCCTGTTACCAGTGGCTGCTGCC
AGTGGCGATAAGTCGTGTCTTACCGGGTTGGACTCAAGACGATAGTTACCGGATAAGGCGCAGCGGTCGG
GCTGAACGGGGGGTTCGTGCACACAGCCCAGCTTGGAGCGAACGACCTACACCGAACTGAGATACCTACA
GCGTGAGCTATGAGAAAGCGCCACGCTTCCCGAAGGGAGAAAGGCGGACAGGTATCCGGTAAGCGGCAGG
GTCGGAACAGGAGAGCGCACGAGGGAGCTTCCAGGGGGAAACGCCTGGTATCTTTATAGTCCTGTCGGGT
TTCGCCACCTCTGACTTGAGCGTCGATTTTTGTGATGCTCGTCAGGGGGGCGGAGCCTATGGAAAAACGC
CAGCAACGCGGCCTTTTTACGGTTCCTGGCCTTTTGCTGGCCTTTTGCTCACATGTTCTTTCCTGCGTTA
TCCCCTGATTCTGTGGATAACCGTATTACCGCCATGCAT
Features (pLannotate 1.2.2; 16 found; start..end, strand, type, name):
     61..364     +  enhancer       CMV enhancer: human cytomegalovirus immediate early enhancer
    365..568     +  promoter       CMV promoter: human cytomegalovirus (CMV) immediate early promoter
    591..634     +  misc_feature   MCS (fragment): multiple cloning site
    665..1198    +  CDS            CAV1: CAV1_CANLF - Also known as CAV. Experimental evidence at protein level: Swiss-Prot protein existence level 1. May act as a scaffolding protein within caveolar membranes. Forms a stable heterooligomeric complex with CAV2 that targets to lipid rafts and drives caveolae formation. Mediates the recruitment of CAVIN proteins (CAVIN1/2/3/4) to the caveolae (By similarity). Interacts directly with G-protein alpha subunits and can functionally regulate their activity (By similarity). Involved in the costimulatory signal essential for T-cell receptor (TCR)-mediated T-cell activation. Its binding to DPP
   1198..1221    +  misc_feature   MCS (fragment): multiple cloning site
   1229..1936    +  CDS            mCherry: mCherry is a basic (constitutively fluorescent) red fluorescent protein published in 2004, derived from Discosoma sp.. It is reported to be a very rapidly-maturing monomer with low acid sensitivity.
   1956..2039    +  CDS            large T antigen (fragment): large T antigen from SV40 (simian virus 40)
   2062..2183    +  polyA_signal   SV40 poly(A) signal: SV40 polyadenylation signal
   2217..2645    -  rep_origin     f1 ori (sequence partly withheld): f1 bacteriophage origin of replication; arrow indicates direction of (+) strand synthesis
   2672..2776    +  promoter       AmpR promoter: bla
   2778..3135    +  promoter       SV40 promoter: SV40 enhancer and early promoter
   3170..3964    +  CDS            NeoR/KanR: aminoglycoside phosphotransferase from Tn5; aph(3')-II (or nptII); confers resistance to neomycin, kanamycin, and G418 (Geneticin®)
   3985..4137    +  CDS            ble (fragment): BLE_KLEPN - Experimental evidence at protein level: Swiss-Prot protein existence level 1. Binding protein with a strong affinity to the bleomycin family of antibiotics. Binds to CL990; an antimitotic-antibiotic compound. From Klebsiella pneumoniae.
   4196..4243    +  polyA_signal   HSV TK poly(A) signal: herpes simplex virus thymidine kinase polyadenylation signal (Cole and Stacy, 1985)
   4334..4350    -  polyA_signal   bGH poly(A) signal (fragment): bovine growth hormone polyadenylation signal
   4572..5160    +  rep_origin     ori: high-copy-number ColE1/pMB1/pBR322/pUC origin of replication
