[The description below was written by a language model from this plasmid's Addgene catalogue record and pLannotate feature annotations shown in this document.]
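Description:
CAV1-mCherry is a mammalian expression plasmid built on the Clontech pEGFP-N1 backbone. The original EGFP reading frame has evidently been replaced by mCherry, since no EGFP feature is annotated and the insert occupies the EcoRI–NotI interval. The 5,274 nt depositor sequence carries a high-copy ColE1/pUC-type origin for propagation in E. coli and an f1 phage origin. A single Tn5 aminoglycoside phosphotransferase gene (NeoR/KanR) serves two roles. A bacterial bla-type promoter drives it for kanamycin selection in bacteria, and the SV40 enhancer/early promoter drives it for G418 selection of transfected mammalian cells, with the HSV TK polyadenylation signal terminating the transcript. The short ble, bGH poly(A) and SV40 large T antigen fragments in the annotation are partial matches rather than functional units; the last of these lies in the SV40-derived region next to the poly(A) signal.

The expression cassette consists of the human cytomegalovirus immediate-early enhancer and promoter, followed by the coding sequence of dog (Canis lupus familiaris) caveolin-1. This is joined through a short stretch of residual multiple cloning site to monomeric Cherry at the C terminus, and the cassette ends with the SV40 polyadenylation signal. The result is strong constitutive expression of a red fluorescent caveolin-1 fusion protein. Caveolin-1 is the main scaffolding component of caveolae, so the fusion marks these membrane domains and caveolin-containing compartments in living or fixed cells. The associated publication concerns the stepwise assembly of caveolin and cavin complexes during caveola biogenesis, consistent with use of this plasmid for fluorescence imaging of caveolin-1 trafficking, assembly and localisation, alone or alongside probes of other colours.
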