Addgene plasmid #27705: CAV1-mCherry
Depositing lab: Ari Helenius. Depositing organization: ETH Zurich (Swiss Federal Institute of Technology). Publication: Biogenesis of caveolae: stepwise assembly of large caveolin and cavin complexes. Hayer A, Stoeber M, Bissig C, Helenius A. Traffic. 2010 Mar . 11(3):361-82. 10.1111/j.1600-0854.2009.01023.x PubMed 20070607.
Backbone
  Vector backbone: pEGFP-N1
  Backbone manufacturer: Clontech
  Backbone size w/o insert (bp): 3961
  Vector type: Mammalian Expression
  Selectable markers: Neomycin (select with G418)
Growth in bacteria
  Bacterial resistance: Kanamycin, 50 μg/mL
  Growth temperature: 37°C
  Growth strain: DH5alpha
  Copy number: High Copy
Gene/Insert
  Gene/Insert name: caveolin-1 (alt name: CAV1, cav-1)
  Species: Canis lupus familiaris
  Insert size (bp): 1313
  GenBank ID: NM_001003296
  Entrez Gene: CAV1
  Tag / fusion protein: monomeric Cherry (C terminal on insert)
  Cloning method: Restriction Enzyme; 5′ cloning site EcoRI (not destroyed); 3′ cloning site NotI (not destroyed)
  Sequencing primers: 5′ CMV Forward; 3′ ACC TCT ACA AAT GTG GTA TGG CTG
Terms and licenses: Academic/Nonprofit Terms; Industry Terms: Not Available to Industry
How to cite: CAV1-mCherry was a gift from Ari Helenius (Addgene plasmid # 27705 ; http://n2t.net/addgene:27705 ; RRID:Addgene_27705)
