>Addgene plasmid #27705 | CAV1-mCherry | addgene partial sequence | sequence record 166186 | mCherry-R 5'-TTGGTCACCTTCAGCTTGG-3'
CCCTCGCCCTCGATCTCGAACTCGTGGCCGTTCACGGAGCCCTCCATGTGCACCTTGAAGCGCATGAACT
CCTTGATGATGGCCATGTTATCCTCCTCGCCCTTGCTCACCATGGTGGCGACCGGTGGATCCCGGGCCCG
CGGTGTTTCTTTCTGCATGTTGATGCGGATATTGCTGAATATTTTGCCAACAGCCTCAAAGAACGGGTCA
CAGAAGGTGTGGACGTAGATGGAATAGACACGGCTGATGCACTGAATCTCAATCAGGAAACTCTTAATGC
ACGGCACAACTGCCCAGATGTGCAGGAAAGAAAGAATGGCAAAGTAAATGCCCCATATGAGTGCCATTGG
GATGCCAAAGAGGGCAGACAGCAAGCGGTAAAACCAGTATTTTGTCACAGTGAAGGTGGTGAAGCTGGCC
TTCCAGATGCCATCAAAACTGTGTGTTCCTTCTGGTTCTGCAATCACATCTTCAAAATCAATCTTGACCA
CGTCGTCGTTGAGATGCTTGGGGTCGCGGTTGACCAGGTCGATTTCCTTGGTGTGCGCGTCGTACACCTG
CTTCTCGCTCATCTCCTCCGCCATGGCCTTGTTGTTGGGCTTGTAGATGTTGCCCTGCTCCCGGATGGGA
ACGGTGTAGAGGTGCCCCTCGGAGTCTACGTATTTGCCCCCAGACATGCTGGCCGGTGGCTGGGTGAAGC
TCGTGCCGAATTCGAAGCTTGAGCTCGAGATCTGAGTCCGGTAGCGCTAGCGGATCTGACGGTTCACTAA
ACCAGCTCTGCTTATATAGACCTCCCACCGTACACGCCTACCGCCCATTTGCGTCAATGGGGCGGAGTTG
TTACGACATTTTGGAAAGTCCCGTTGATTTTGGTGCCAAAACAAACTCCCATTGACGTCAATGGGGTGGA
GACTTGGAAATCCCCGTGAGTCAAACCGCTATCCACGCCCATTG
